>Addgene plasmid #248034 | pGIPZ EF1a spIgE-3xFLAG-Neo2/15 IRES mNeonGreen-P2A-Puro | addgene full sequence | sequence record 497728 | Addgene NGS Result
TGGAAGGGCTAATTCACTCCCAAAGAAGACAAGATATCCTTGATCTGTGGATCTACCACACACAAGGCTA
CTTCCCTGATTAGCAGAACTACACACCAGGGCCAGGGGTCAGATATCCACTGACCTTTGGATGGTGCTAC
AAGCTAGTACCAGTTGAGCCAGATAAGGTAGAAGAGGCCAATAAAGGAGAGAACACCAGCTTGTTACACC
CTGTGAGCCTGCATGGGATGGATGACCCGGAGAGAGAAGTGTTAGAGTGGAGGTTTGACAGCCGCCTAGC
ATTTCATCACGTGGCCCGAGAGCTGCATCCGGAGTACTTCAAGAACTGCTGATATCGAGCTTGCTACAAG
GGACTTTCCGCTGGGGACTTTCCAGGGAGGCGTGGCCTGGGCGGGACTGGGGAGTGGCGAGCCCTCAGAT
CCTGCATATAAGCAGCTGCTTTTTGCCTGTACTGGGTCTCTCTGGTTAGACCAGATCTGAGCCTGGGAGC
TCTCTGGCTAACTAGGGAACCCACTGCTTAAGCCTCAATAAAGCTTGCCTTGAGTGCTTCAAGTAGTGTG
TGCCCGTCTGTTGTGTGACTCTGGTAACTAGAGATCCCTCAGACCCTTTTAGTCAGTGTGGAAAATCTCT
AGCAGTGGCGCCCGAACAGGGACTTGAAAGCGAAAGGGAAACCAGAGGAGCTCTCTCGACGCAGGACTCG
GCTTGCTGAAGCGCGCACGGCAAGAGGCGAGGGGCGGCGACTGGTGAGTACGCCAAAAATTTTGACTAGC
GGAGGCTAGAAGGAGAGAGATGGGTGCGAGAGCGTCAGTATTAAGCGGGGGAGAATTAGATCGCGATGGG
AAAAAATTCGGTTAAGGCCAGGGGGAAAGAAAAAATATAAATTAAAACATATAGTATGGGCAAGCAGGGA
GCTAGAACGATTCGCAGTTAATCCTGGCCTGTTAGAAACATCAGAAGGCTGTAGACAAATACTGGGACAG
CTACAACCATCCCTTCAGACAGGATCAGAAGAACTTAGATCATTATATAATACAGTAGCAACCCTCTATT
GTGTGCATCAAAGGATAGAGATAAAAGACACCAAGGAAGCTTTAGACAAGATAGAGGAAGAGCAAAACAA
AAGTAAGACCACCGCACAGCAAGCGGCCGGCCGCTGATCTTCAGACCTGGAGGAGGAGATATGAGGGACA
ATTGGAGAAGTGAATTATATAAATATAAAGTAGTAAAAATTGAACCATTAGGAGTAGCACCCACCAAGGC
AAAGAGAAGAGTGGTGCAGAGAGAAAAAAGAGCAGTGGGAATAGGAGCTTTGTTCCTTGGGTTCTTGGGA
GCAGCAGGAAGCACTATGGGCGCAGCGTCAATGACGCTGACGGTACAGGCCAGACAATTATTGTCTGGTA
TAGTGCAGCAGCAGAACAATTTGCTGAGGGCTATTGAGGCGCAACAGCATCTGTTGCAACTCACAGTCTG
GGGCATCAAGCAGCTCCAGGCAAGAATCCTGGCTGTGGAAAGATACCTAAAGGATCAACAGCTCCTGGGG
ATTTGGGGTTGCTCTGGAAAACTCATTTGCACCACTGCTGTGCCTTGGAATGCTAGTTGGAGTAATAAAT
CTCTGGAACAGATTTGGAATCACACGACCTGGATGGAGTGGGACAGAGAAATTAACAATTACACAAGCTT
AATACACTCCTTAATTGAAGAATCGCAAAACCAGCAAGAAAAGAATGAACAAGAATTATTGGAATTAGAT
AAATGGGCAAGTTTGTGGAATTGGTTTAACATAACAAATTGGCTGTGGTATATAAAATTATTCATAATGA
TAGTAGGAGGCTTGGTAGGTTTAAGAATAGTTTTTGCTGTACTTTCTATAGTGAATAGAGTTAGGCAGGG
ATATTCACCATTATCGTTTCAGACCCACCTCCCAACCCCGAGGGGACCCGACAGGCCCGAAGGAATAGAA
GAAGAAGGTGGAGAGAGAGACAGAGACAGATCCATTCGATTAGTGAACGGATCGGCACTGCGTGCGCCAA
TTCTGCAGACAAATGGCAGTATTCATCCACAATTTTAAAAGAAAAGGGGGGATTGGGGGGTACAGTGCAG
GGGAAAGAATAGTAGACATAATAGCAACAGACATACAAACTAAAGAATTACAAAAACAAATTACAAAAAT
TCAAAATTTTCGGGTTTATTACAGGGACAGCAGAGATCCAGTTTGGTTAGTACCGGGCCCGCTCTAGTCC
GGAATCAGTCCTGCTCCTCGGCCACGAAGTGCACGCAGTTGCCGGCCGGGTCGCGCAGGGCGAACTCCCG
CCCCCACGGCTGCTCGCCGATCTCGGTCATGGCCGGCCCGGAGGCGTCCCGGAAGTTCGTGGACACGACC
TCCGACCACTCGGCGTACAGCTCGTCCAGGCCGCGCACCCACACCCAGGCCAGGGTGTTGTCCGGCACCA
CCTGGTCCTGGACCGCGCTGATGAACAGGGTCACGTCGTCCCGGACCACACCGGCGAAGTCGTCCTCCAC
GAAGTCCCGGGAGAACCCGAGCCGGTCGGTCCAGAACTCGACCGCTCCGGCGACGTCGCGCGCGGTGAGC
ACCGGAACGGCACTGGTCAACTTGGCCATGGTGGCCCTCCTATAGTGAGTCGTATTATACTATGCCGATA
TACTATGCCGATGATTAATTGTCAACACGTGCTGCAGGTCCGAGGTTCTAGAGAGTAATTCATACAAAAG
GACTCGCCCCTGCCTTGGGGAATCCCAGGGACCGTCGTTAAACTCCCACTAACGTAGAACCCAGAGATCG
CTGCGTTCCCGCCCCCTCACCCGCCCGCTCTCGTCATCACTGAGGTGGAGAAGAGCATGCGTGAGGCTCC
GGTGCCCGTCAGTGGGCAGAGCGCACATCGCCCACAGTCCCCGAGAAGTTGGGGGGAGGGGTCGGCAATT
GAACCGGTGCCTAGAGAAGGTGGCGCGGGGTAAACTGGGAAAGTGATGTCGTGTACTGGCTCCGCCTTTT
TCCCGAGGGTGGGGGAGAACCGTATATAAGTGCAGTAGTCGCCGTGAACGTTCTTTTTCGCAACGGGTTT
GCCGCCAGAACACAGGTAAGTGCCGTGTGTGGTTCCCGCGGGCCTGGCCTCTTTACGGGTTATGGCCCTT
GCGTGCCTTGAATTACTTCCACGCCCCTGGCTGCAGTACGTGATTCTTGATCCCGAGCTTCGGGTTGGAA
GTGGGTGGGAGAGTTCGAGGCCTTGCGCTTAAGGAGCCCCTTCGCCTCGTGCTTGAGTTGAGGCCTGGCT
TGGGCGCTGGGGCCGCCGCGTGCGAATCTGGTGGCACCTTCGCGCCTGTCTCGCTGCTTTCGATAAGTCT
CTAGCCATTTAAAATTTTTGATGACCTGCTGCGACGCTTTTTTTCTGGCAAGATAGTCTTGTAAATGCGG
GCCAAGATCTGCACACTGGTATTTCGGTTTTTGGGGCCGCGGGCGGCGACGGGGCCCGTGCGTCCCAGCG
CACATGTTCGGCGAGGCGGGGCCTGCGAGCGCGGCCACCGAGAATCGGACGGGGGTAGTCTCAAGCTGGC
CGGCCTGCTCTGGTGCCTGGCCTCGCGCCGCCGTGTATCGCCCCGCCCTGGGCGGCAAGGCTGGCCCGGT
CGGCACCAGTTGCGTGAGCGGAAAGATGGCCGCTTCCCGGCCCTGCTGCAGGGAGCTCAAAATGGAGGAC
GCGGCGCTCGGGAGAGCGGGCGGGTGAGTCACCCACACAAAGGAAAAGGGCCTTTCCGTCCTCAGCCGTC
GCTTCATGTGACTCCACGGAGTACCGGGCGCCGTCCAGGCACCTCGATTAGTTCTCGAGCTTTTGGAGTA
CGTCGTCTTTAGGTTGGGGGGAGGGGTTTTATGCGATGGAGTTTCCCCACACTGAGTGGGTGGAGACTGA
AGTTAGGCCAGCTTGGCACTTGATGTAATTCTCCTTGGAATTTGCCCTTTTTGAGTTTGGATCTTGGTTC
ATTCTCAAGCCTCAGACAGTGGTTCAAAGTTTTTTTCTTCCATTTCAGGTGTCGTGAGAGCTCGTTTAGT
GAACCGTCAGATCGCCTGGAGACGCCATCCACGCTGTTTTGACCTCCATAGAAGAGAACGGGACCGATCC
AAATTCTCGAGGCTAGCGCCACCATGGACTGGACCTGGATTCTGTTTCTGGTGGCCGCTGCCACAAGAGT
GCATAGCATGGACTACAAGGACCACGACGGCGATTACAAAGATCACGACATCGACTATAAGGACGACGAT
GACAAAGGCAGCGGCATGCCCAAGAAGAAGATCCAGCTGCACGCCGAGCACGCCCTGTATGATGCCCTGA
TGATCCTGAACATCGTCAAGACAAACAGCCCTCCTGCCGAGGAAAAGCTGGAAGATTACGCCTTCAACTT
CGAGCTGATCCTGGAAGAGATCGCCCGGCTGTTTGAGAGCGGCGACCAGAAGGATGAGGCCGAGAAGGCC
AAGCGGATGAAGGAATGGATGAAGCGGATCAAGACCACCGCCAGCGAGGACGAGCAAGAGGAAATGGCCA
ACGCCATCATCACCATCCTCCAGTCCTGGATCTTTAGCTAAGCGGCCGCGGATCCGCCCCTCTCCCTCCC
CCCCCCCTAACGTTACTGGCCGAAGCCGCTTGGAATAAGGCCGGTGTGCGTTTGTCTATATGTTATTTTC
CACCATATTGCCGTCTTTTGGCAATGTGAGGGCCCGGAAACCTGGCCCTGTCTTCTTGACGAGCATTCCT
AGGGGTCTTTCCCCTCTCGCCAAAGGAATGCAAGGTCTGTTGAATGTCGTGAAGGAAGCAGTTCCTCTGG
AAGCTTCTTGAAGACAAACAACGTCTGTAGCGACCCTTTGCAGGCAGCGGAACCCCCCACCTGGCGACAG
GTGCCTCTGCGGCCAAAAGCCACGTGTATAAGATACACCTGCAAAGGCGGCACAACCCCAGTGCCACGTT
GTGAGTTGGATAGTTGTGGAAAGAGTCAAATGGCTCTCCTCAAGCGTATTCAACAAGGGGCTGAAGGATG
CCCAGAAGGTACCCCATTGTATGGGATCTGATCTGGGGCCTCGGTACACATGCTTTACATGTGTTTAGTC
GAGGTTAAAAAAACGTCTAGGCCCCCCGAACCACGGGGACGTGGTTTTCCTTTGAAAAACACGATGATAA
TATGGCCACAACCATGGGAACTAGTATGGTTTCCAAGGGCGAAGAGGACAATATGGCCAGCCTGCCTGCC
ACACACGAGCTGCACATCTTTGGCAGCATCAACGGCGTGGACTTCGACATGGTCGGACAAGGCACCGGCA
ATCCCAACGACGGCTACGAGGAACTGAACCTGAAGTCCACAAAGGGCGACCTCCAGTTCAGCCCCTGGAT
TCTGGTGCCTCACATCGGCTACGGCTTCCACCAGTACCTGCCTTATCCTGACGGCATGAGCCCTTTCCAG
GCCGCCATGGTTGATGGCTCTGGCTACCAGGTCCACCGGACCATGCAGTTTGAGGATGGCGCTTCCCTGA
CCGTGAACTACAGATACACCTACGAGGGCAGCCACATCAAAGGCGAGGCCCAAGTGAAAGGCACAGGCTT
CCCTGCTGATGGCCCCGTGATGACCAATTCTCTGACAGCCGCCGACTGGTGCAGAAGCAAGAAAACATAC
CCCAACGACAAGACCATCATCAGCACCTTCAAGTGGTCCTACACCACCGGCAACGGCAAGCGGTACAGAA
GCACCGCCAGAACCACCTACACCTTCGCCAAACCTATGGCCGCCAACTACCTGAAGAACCAGCCTATGTA
CGTGTTCCGCAAGACCGAGCTGAAGCACTCCAAGACAGAACTGAACTTCAAAGAGTGGCAGAAAGCCTTC
ACCGACGTGATGGGCATGGACGAACTCTACAAAGCCACGAACTTCAGCCTGCTGAAGCAGGCTGGAGACG
TGGAGGAGAACCCTGGACCCATGGCCACCGAGTACAAGCCCACGGTGCGCCTCGCCACCCGCGACGACGT
CCCCCGGGCCGTACGCACCCTCGCCGCCGCGTTCGCCGACTACCCCGCCACGCGCCACACCGTCGACCCG
GACCGCCACATCGAGCGGGTCACCGAGCTGCAAGAACTCTTCCTCACGCGCGTCGGGCTCGACATCGGCA
AGGTGTGGGTCGCGGACGACGGCGCCGCGGTGGCGGTCTGGACCACGCCGGAGAGCGTCGAAGCGGGGGC
GGTGTTCGCCGAGATCGGCTCGCGCATGGCCGAGTTGAGCGGTTCCCGGCTGGCCGCGCAGCAACAGATG
GAAGGCCTCCTGGCGCCGCACCGGCCCAAGGAGCCCGCGTGGTTCCTGGCCACCGTCGGCGTCTCGCCCG
ACCACCAGGGCAAGGGTCTGGGCAGCGCCGTCGTGCTCCCCGGAGTGGAGGCGGCCGAGCGCGCTGGGGT
GCCCGCCTTCCTGGAGACCTCCGCGCCCCGCAACCTCCCCTTCTACGAGCGGCTCGGCTTCACCGTCACC
GCCGACGTCGAGGTGCCCGAAGGACCGCGCACCTGGTGCATGACCCGCAAGCCCGGTGCCTGATGTACAA
GTAGGTCGACAATCAACCTCTGGATTACAAAATTTGTGAAAGATTGACTGGTATTCTTAACTATGTTGCT
CCTTTTACGCTATGTGGATACGCTGCTTTAATGCCTTTGTATCATGCTATTGCTTCCCGTATGGCTTTCA
TTTTCTCCTCCTTGTATAAATCCTGGTTGCTGTCTCTTTATGAGGAGTTGTGGCCCGTTGTCAGGCAACG
TGGCGTGGTGTGCACTGTGTTTGCTGACGCAACCCCCACTGGTTGGGGCATTGCCACCACCTGTCAGCTC
CTTTCCGGGACTTTCGCTTTCCCCCTCCCTATTGCCACGGCGGAACTCATCGCCGCCTGCCTTGCCCGCT
GCTGGACAGGGGCTCGGCTGTTGGGCACTGACAATTCCGTGGTGTTGTCGGGGAAGCTGACGTCCTTTCC
ATGGCTGCTCGCCTGTGTTGCCACCTGGATTCTGCGCGGGACGTCCTTCTGCTACGTCCCTTCGGCCCTC
AATCCAGCGGACCTTCCTTCCCGCGGCCTGCTGCCGGCTCTGCGGCCTCTTCCGCGTCTTCGCCTTCGCC
CTCAGACGAGTCGGATCTCCCTTTGGGCCGCCTCCCCGCCTGGAATTCGAGCTCGGTACCTTTAAGACCA
ATGACTTACAAGGCAGCTGTAGATCTTAGCCACTTTTTAAAAGAAAAGAGGGGACTGGAAGGGCTAATTC
ACTCCCAACGAAGACAAGATCTGCTTTTTGCTTGTACTGGGTCTCTCTGGTTAGACCAGATCTGAGCCTG
GGAGCTCTCTGGCTAACTAGGGAACCCACTGCTTAAGCCTCAATAAAGCTTGCCTTGAGTGCTTCAAGTA
GTGTGTGCCCGTCTGTTGTGTGACTCTGGTAACTAGAGATCCCTCAGACCCTTTTAGTCAGTGTGGAAAA
TCTCTAGCAGTAGTAGTTCATGTCATCTTATTATTCAGTATTTATAACTTGCAAAGAAATGAATATCAGA
GAGTGAGAGGCCTTGACATTGTTTAAACCCGCTGATCAGCCTCGACTGTGCCTTCTAGTTGCCAGCCATC
TGTTGTTTGCCCCTCCCCCGTGCCTTCCTTGACCCTGGAAGGTGCCACTCCCACTGTCCTTTCCTAATAA
AATGAGGAAATTGCATCGCATTGTCTGAGTAGGTGTCATTCTATTCTGGGGGGTGGGGTGGGGCAGGACA
GCAAGGGGGAGGATTGGGAAGACAATAGCAGGCATGCTGGGGATGCGGTGGGCTCTATGGCTTCTGAGGC
GGAAAGAACCAGCTGGGGCTCTAGGGGGTATCCCC
[117 nt withheld, positions 7876-7992]
TCACGTTC
[91 nt withheld, positions 8001-8091]
A
[49 nt withheld, positions 8093-8141]
CCTTTGACGTTGGAGTCCACGTTCTTT
[37 nt withheld, positions 8169-8205]
ACCCTATCTCGGTCTATTCTTTTGATTTATAAGGGATTTTGCCGATTTCGGCCTATTGGTTAAAAAATGA
GCTGATTTAACAAAAATTTAACGCGAATTAATTCTGTGGAATGTGTGTCAGTTAGGGTGTGGAAAGTCCC
CAGGCTCCCCAGCAGGCAGAAGTATGCAAAGCATGCATCTCAATTAGTCAGCAACCAGGTGTGGAAAGTC
CCCAGGCTCCCCAGCAGGCAGAAGTATGCAAAGCATGCATCTCAATTAGTCAGCAACCATAGTCCCGCCC
CTAACTCCGCCCATCCCGCCCCTAACTCCGCCCAGTTCCGCCCATTCTCCGCCCCATGGCTGACTAATTT
TTTTTATTTATGCAGAGGCCGAGGCCGCCTCTGCCTCTGAGCTATTCCAGAAGTAGTGAGGAGGCTTTTT
TGGAGGCCTAGGCTTTTGCAAAAAGCTCCCGGGAGCTTGTATATCCATTTTCGGATCTGATCAGCACGTG
ATGAAAAAGCCTGAACTCACCGCGACGTCTGTCGAGAAGTTTCTGATCGAAAAGTTCGACAGCGTCTCCG
ACCTGATGCAGCTCTCGGAGGGCGAAGAATCTCGTGCTTTCAGCTTCGATGTAGGAGGGCGTGGATATGT
CCTGCGGGTAAATAGCTGCGCCGATGGTTTCTACAAAGATCGTTATGTTTATCGGCACTTTGCATCGGCC
GCGCTCCCGATTCCGGAAGTGCTTGACATTGGGGAATTCAGCGAGAGCCTGACCTATTGCATCTCCCGCC
GTGCACAGGGTGTCACGTTGCAAGACCTGCCTGAAACCGAACTGCCCGCTGTTCTGCAGCCGGTCGCGGA
GGCCATGGATGCGATCGCTGCGGCCGATCTTAGCCAGACGAGCGGGTTCGGCCCATTCGGACCGCAAGGA
ATCGGTCAATACACTACATGGCGTGATTTCATATGCGCGATTGCTGATCCCCATGTGTATCACTGGCAAA
CTGTGATGGACGACACCGTCAGTGCGTCCGTCGCGCAGGCTCTCGATGAGCTGATGCTTTGGGCCGAGGA
CTGCCCCGAAGTCCGGCACCTCGTGCACGCGGATTTCGGCTCCAACAATGTCCTGACGGACAATGGCCGC
ATAACAGCGGTCATTGACTGGAGCGAGGCGATGTTCGGGGATTCCCAATACGAGGTCGCCAACATCTTCT
TCTGGAGGCCGTGGTTGGCTTGTATGGAGCAGCAGACGCGCTACTTCGAGCGGAGGCATCCGGAGCTTGC
AGGATCGCCGCGGCTCCGGGCGTATATGCTCCGCATTGGTCTTGACCAACTCTATCAGAGCTTGGTTGAC
GGCAATTTCGATGATGCAGCTTGGGCGCAGGGTCGATGCGACGCAATCGTCCGATCCGGAGCCGGGACTG
TCGGGCGTACACAAATCGCCCGCAGAAGCGCGGCCGTCTGGACCGATGGCTGTGTAGAAGTACACGCCGA
TAGTGGAAACCGACGCCCCAGCACTCGTCCGAGGGCAAAGGAATAGCACGTGCTACGAGATTTCGATTCC
ACCGCCGCCTTCTATGAAAGGTTGGGCTTCGGAATCGTTTTCCGGGACGCCGGCTGGATGATCCTCCAGC
GCGGGGATCTCATGCTGGAGTTCTTCGCCCACCCCAACTTGTTTATTGCAGCTTATAATGGTTACAAATA
AAGCAATAGCATCACAAATTTCACAAATAAAGCATTTTTTTCACTGCATTCTAGTTGTGGTTTGTCCAAA
CTCATCAATGTATCTTATCATGTCTGTATACCGTCGACCTCTAGCTAGAGCTTGGCGTAATCATGGTCAT
AGCTGTTTCCTGTGTGAAATTGTTATCCGCTCACAATTCCACACAACATACGAGCCGGAAGCATAAAGTG
TAAAGCCTGGGGTGCCTAATGAGTGAGCTAACTCACATTAATTGCGTTGCGCTCACTGCCCGCTTTCCAG
TCGGGAAACCTGTCGTGCCAGCTGCATTAATGAATCGGCCAACGCGCGGGGAGAGGCGGTTTGCGTATTG
GGCGCTCTTCCGCTTCCTCGCTCACTGACTCGCTGCGCTCGGTCGTTCGGCTGCGGCGAGCGGTATCAGC
TCACTCAAAGGCGGTAATACGGTTATCCACAGAATCAGGGGATAACGCAGGAAAGAACATGTGAGCAAAA
GGCCAGCAAAAGGCCAGGAACCGTAAAAAGGCCGCGTTGCTGGCGTTTTTCCATAGGCTCCGCCCCCCTG
ACGAGCATCACAAAAATCGACGCTCAAGTCAGAGGTGGCGAAACCCGACAGGACTATAAAGATACCAGGC
GTTTCCCCCTGGAAGCTCCCTCGTGCGCTCTCCTGTTCCGACCCTGCCGCTTACCGGATACCTGTCCGCC
TTTCTCCCTTCGGGAAGCGTGGCGCTTTCTCATAGCTCACGCTGTAGGTATCTCAGTTCGGTGTAGGTCG
TTCGCTCCAAGCTGGGCTGTGTGCACGAACCCCCCGTTCAGCCCGACCGCTGCGCCTTATCCGGTAACTA
TCGTCTTGAGTCCAACCCGGTAAGACACGACTTATCGCCACTGGCAGCAGCCACTGGTAACAGGATTAGC
AGAGCGAGGTATGTAGGCGGTGCTACAGAGTTCTTGAAGTGGTGGCCTAACTACGGCTACACTAGAAGAA
CAGTATTTGGTATCTGCGCTCTGCTGAAGCCAGTTACCTTCGGAAAAAGAGTTGGTAGCTCTTGATCCGG
CAAACAAACCACCGCTGGTAGCGGTGGTTTTTTTGTTTGCAAGCAGCAGATTACGCGCAGAAAAAAAGGA
TCTCAAGAAGATCCTTTGATCTTTTCTACGGGGTCTGACGCTCAGTGGAACGAAAACTCACGTTAAGGGA
TTTTGGTCATGAGATTATCAAAAAGGATCTTCACCTAGATCCTTTTAAATTAAAAATGAAGTTTTAAATC
AATCTAAAGTATATATGAGTAAACTTGGTCTGACAGTTACCAATGCTTAATCAGTGAGGCACCTATCTCA
GCGATCTGTCTATTTCGTTCATCCATAGTTGCCTGACTCCCCGTCGTGTAGATAACTACGATACGGGAGG
GCTTACCATCTGGCCCCAGTGCTGCAATGATACCGCGAGACCCACGCTCACCGGCTCCAGATTTATCAGC
AATAAACCAGCCAGCCGGAAGGGCCGAGCGCAGAAGTGGTCCTGCAACTTTATCCGCCTCCATCCAGTCT
ATTAATTGTTGCCGGGAAGCTAGAGTAAGTAGTTCGCCAGTTAATAGTTTGCGCAACGTTGTTGCCATTG
CTACAGGCATCGTGGTGTCACGCTCGTCGTTTGGTATGGCTTCATTCAGCTCCGGTTCCCAACGATCAAG
GCGAGTTACATGATCCCCCATGTTGTGCAAAAAAGCGGTTAGCTCCTTCGGTCCTCCGATCGTTGTCAGA
AGTAAGTTGGCCGCAGTGTTATCACTCATGGTTATGGCAGCACTGCATAATTCTCTTACTGTCATGCCAT
CCGTAAGATGCTTTTCTGTGACTGGTGAGTACTCAACCAAGTCATTCTGAGAATAGTGTATGCGGCGACC
GAGTTGCTCTTGCCCGGCGTCAATACGGGATAATACCGCGCCACATAGCAGAACTTTAAAAGTGCTCATC
ATTGGAAAACGTTCTTCGGGGCGAAAACTCTCAAGGATCTTACCGCTGTTGAGATCCAGTTCGATGTAAC
CCACTCGTGCACCCAACTGATCTTCAGCATCTTTTACTTTCACCAGCGTTTCTGGGTGAGCAAAAACAGG
AAGGCAAAATGCCGCAAAAAAGGGAATAAGGGCGACACGGAAATGTTGAATACTCATACTCTTCCTTTTT
CAATATTATTGAAGCATTTATCAGGGTTATTGTCTCATGAGCGGATACATATTTGAATGTATTTAGAAAA
ATAAACAAATAGGGGTTCCGCGCACATTTCCCCGAAAAGTGCCACCTGACGTCGACGGATCGGGAGATCA
ACTTGTTTATTGCAGCTTATAATGGTTACAAATAAAGCAATAGCATCACAAATTTCACAAATAAAGCATT
TTTTTCACTGCATTCTAGTTGTGGTTTGTCCAAACTCATCAATGTATCTTATCATGTCTGGATCAACTGG
ATAACTCAAGCTAACCAAAATCATCCCAAACTTCCCACCCCATACCCTATTACCACTGCCAATTACCTGT
GGTTTCATTTACTCTAAACCTGTGATTCCTCTGAATTATTTTCATTTTAAAGAAATTGTATTTGTTAAAT
ATGTACTACAAACTTAGTAGT
Features (pLannotate 1.2.2; 35 found; start..end, strand, type, name):
    377..634     +  LTR            5' LTR (truncated): truncated 5' long terminal repeat (LTR) from HIV-1
    681..806     +  misc_feature   HIV-1 Ψ: packaging signal of human immunodeficiency virus type 1
    790..1128    +  CDS            HIV-1 gag (fragment): gag protein from human immunodeficiency virus 1; gag
   1303..1536    +  misc_feature   RRE: The Rev response element (RRE) of HIV-1 allows for Rev-dependent mRNA export from the nucleus to the cytoplasm.
   1913..2013    +  CDS            Rev (fragment): human immunodeficiency virus 1 (HIV-1) Rev protein; rev; enhances nuclear export of unspliced and incompletely spliced viral mRNAs
   2063..2180    +  misc_feature   cPPT/CTS: central polypurine tract and central termination sequence of HIV-1
   2245..2619    -  CDS            BleoR: antibiotic-binding protein; Sh ble from Streptoalloteichus hindustanus; confers resistance to bleomycin, phleomycin, and Zeocin™
   2639..2686    -  promoter       EM7 promoter: synthetic bacterial promoter&nbsp
   2884..3095    +  promoter       EF-1α core promoter: core promoter for human elongation factor EF-1α
   3096..3209    +  intron         EF-1α intron A (fragment): intron upstream of the start codon of human EF-1α
   3835..4038    +  intron         EF-1α intron A: truncated intron upstream of the start codon of human EF-1α
   4047..4081    +  promoter       TRE3GV promoter (fragment): 3rd-generation Tet-responsive promoter that can be activated by binding of Tet-On® 3G, optimized for retroviral and lentiviral vectors
   4253..4275    +  CDS            3xFLAG (fragment): three tandem FLAG® epitope tags
   4607..5193    +  misc_feature   IRES2: internal ribosome entry site (IRES) of the encephalomyocarditis virus (EMCV)
   5206..5913    +  CDS            mNeonGreen: mNeonGreen is a basic (constitutively fluorescent) green/yellow fluorescent protein published in 2013, derived from Branchiostoma lanceolatum. It is reported to be a very rapidly-maturing monomer with moderate acid sensitivity.
   5977..6573    +  CDS            PuroR: puromycin N-acetyltransferase; pac from Streptomyces alboniger; confers resistance to puromycin
   6591..7179    +  misc_feature   WPRE: woodchuck hepatitis virus posttranscriptional regulatory element
   7196..7264    +  CDS            nef (fragment): NEF_HV1Z2 - Experimental evidence at protein level: Swiss-Prot protein existence level 1. Extracellular Nef protein targets CD4(+) T-lymphocytes for apoptosis by interacting with CXCR4 surface receptors. From Human immunodeficiency virus type 1 group M subtype D (isolate Z2/CDC-Z34) (HIV-1).
   7266..7499    +  LTR            3' LTR (ΔU3): self-inactivating 3' long terminal repeat (LTR) from HIV-1
   7606..7830    +  polyA_signal   bGH poly(A) signal: bovine growth hormone polyadenylation signal
   7834..7855    +  promoter       SV40 promoter (fragment): SV40 enhancer and early promoter
   7876..8304    +  rep_origin     f1 ori (sequence partly withheld): f1 bacteriophage origin of replication; arrow indicates direction of (+) strand synthesis
   8318..8647    +  promoter       SV40 promoter: SV40 enhancer and early promoter
   8696..9721    +  CDS            HygR: aminoglycoside phosphotransferase from E. coli; aph(4)-Ia; confers resistance to hygromycin
   9731..9856    +  CDS            ble (fragment): BLE_KLEPN - Experimental evidence at protein level: Swiss-Prot protein existence level 1. Binding protein with a strong affinity to the bleomycin family of antibiotics. Binds to CL990; an antimitotic-antibiotic compound. From Klebsiella pneumoniae.
   9851..9972    +  polyA_signal   SV40 poly(A) signal: SV40 polyadenylation signal
  10043..10065   -  protein_bind   lac operator (fragment): The lac repressor binds to the lac operator to inhibit transcription in E. coli. This inhibition can be relieved by adding lactose or isopropyl-β-D-thiogalactopyranoside (IPTG). lac repressor encoded by lacI
  10069..10099   -  promoter       lac promoter: promoter for the E. coli lac operon
  10114..10135   -  protein_bind   CAP binding site: CAP binding activates transcription in the presence of cAMP. E. coli catabolite activator protein
  10148..10240   -  CDS            lacI (fragment): lac repressor; lacI; The lac repressor binds to the lac operator to inhibit transcription in E. coli. This inhibition can be relieved by adding lactose or isopropyl-β-D-thiogalactopyranoside (IPTG).
  10423..11011   -  rep_origin     ori: high-copy-number ColE1/pMB1/pBR322/pUC origin of replication
  11182..12042   -  CDS            AmpR: β-lactamase; bla; confers resistance to ampicillin, carbenicillin, and related antibiotics
  12043..12147   -  promoter       AmpR promoter: bla
  12195..12329   +  polyA_signal   SV40 poly(A) signal: SV40 polyadenylation signal
  12496..329     +  CDS            nef (fragment) (across the origin): NEF_HV1BR - Experimental evidence at protein level: Swiss-Prot protein existence level 1. Extracellular Nef protein targets CD4(+) T-lymphocytes for apoptosis by interacting with CXCR4 surface receptors (PubMed:14990729). From Human immunodeficiency virus type 1 group M subtype B (isolate BRU/LAI) (HIV-1).
