[The description below was written by a language model from this plasmid's Addgene catalogue record and pLannotate feature annotations shown in this document.]
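Description:
pGIPZ EF1a spIgE-3xFLAG-Neo2/15 IRES mNeonGreen-P2A-Puro is an HIV-1-based lentiviral transfer plasmid built on the pGIPZ backbone for constitutive expression of a secreted synthetic cytokine in human cells. It is propagated in E. coli through a high-copy ColE1/pUC-type origin with ampicillin resistance, and an f1 origin is also present. The viral portion comprises a truncated 5' LTR, the Ψ packaging signal with a gag fragment, the RRE for Rev-dependent nuclear export, the cPPT/CTS, a WPRE to boost transcript expression, and a self-inactivating ΔU3 3' LTR followed by a bGH polyadenylation signal. These elements allow the genome to be packaged when helper functions are supplied in trans and then integrated into target cells without LTR-driven transcription.

The payload is a single bicistronic transcript driven by the human EF1α promoter with its intron A. The first cistron encodes Neoleukin-2/15, a de novo designed mimic of IL-2/IL-15, carrying an N-terminal 3xFLAG tag and an IgE signal peptide to direct secretion. The annotation software detected only part of the 3xFLAG tag and did not annotate the Neo2/15 coding region itself. An EMCV IRES then initiates translation of mNeonGreen linked through a P2A peptide to puromycin N-acetyltransferase, so transduced cells can be tracked by fluorescence and enriched with puromycin. The feature table also shows backbone elements not mentioned in the catalogue entry: an EM7-driven bleomycin/Zeocin resistance gene in reverse orientation upstream of EF1α, and an SV40 promoter-hygromycin cassette outside the LTRs. A short Tet-responsive promoter match is likely a fragmentary hit. The associated work compares synthetic cytokines for improving NK92 cell-based therapies.
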