Addgene plasmid #248034: pGIPZ EF1a spIgE-3xFLAG-Neo2/15 IRES mNeonGreen-P2A-Puro
Purpose: Constitutively expresses 3xFLAG tagged Neoleukin 2/15 with an IgE signal peptide, mNeonGreen and a puromycin resistance gene in human cells
Depositing lab: Joshua Leonard. Depositing organization: Northwestern University. Publication: Comparative Evaluation of Synthetic Cytokines for Enhancing Production and Performance of NK92 Cell-Based Therapies. Deol S, Donahue PS, Mitrut RE, Hammitt-Kess IJ, Ahn J, Zhang B, Leonard JN. GEN Biotechnol. 2023 Jun 1;2(3):228-246. doi: 10.1089/genbio.2023.0024. Epub 2023 Jun 19. PubMed 37363412.
Backbone
  Vector backbone: pGIPZ
  Backbone size w/o insert (bp): 12064
  Vector type: Mammalian Expression, Lentiviral
  Selectable markers: Puromycin ; and mNeonGreen
Growth in bacteria
  Bacterial resistance: Ampicillin, 100 μg/mL
  Growth temperature: 30°C
  Growth strain: NEB Stable
  Copy number: High Copy
Gene/Insert
  Gene/Insert name: 3xFLAG-tagged Neoleukin-2/15
  Species: H. sapiens (human)
  Insert size (bp): 438
  Promoter: human EF1a
  Tag / fusion protein: 3xFLAG (N terminal on insert)
  Cloning method: Restriction Enzyme; 5′ cloning site NheI (unknown if destroyed); 3′ cloning site NotI (unknown if destroyed)
  Sequencing primers: 5′ atagaagaGaAcgggaccg; 3′ cctcacattgccaaaagacg
Resource information
  A portion of this plasmid was derived from a plasmid made by: David Baker (Neoleukin-2/15 originally developed by Silva et al., 2019; PMID 30626941))
Terms and licenses: Academic/Nonprofit Terms; Industry Terms: Not Available to Industry
How to cite: pGIPZ EF1a spIgE-3xFLAG-Neo2/15 IRES mNeonGreen-P2A-Puro was a gift from Joshua Leonard (Addgene plasmid # 248034 ; http://n2t.net/addgene:248034 ; RRID:Addgene_248034)
